>Addgene plasmid #163216 | A9QH69 | depositor full sequence | sequence record 316305 | Full Sequence
CACCACCACCACCACCACTGAGATCCGGCTGCTAACAAAGCCCGAAAGGAAGCTGAGTTGGCTGCTGCCA
CCGCTGAGCAATAACTAGCATAACCCCTTGGGGCCTCTAAACGGGTCTTGAGGGGTTTTTTGCTGAAAGG
AGGAACTATATCCGGATTGGCGAATGGG
[124 nt withheld, positions 169-292]
C
[91 nt withheld, positions 294-384]
A
[49 nt withheld, positions 386-434]
CCTTTGACGTTGGAGTCCACGTTCTTT
[37 nt withheld, positions 462-498]
ACCCTATCTCGGTCTATTCTTTTGATTTATAAGGGATTTTGCCGATTTCGGCCTATTGGTTAAAAAATGA
GCTGATTTAACAAAAATTTAACGCGAATTTTAACAAAATATTAACGTTTACAATTTCAGGTGGCACTTTT
CGGGGAAATGTGCGCGGAACCCCTATTTGTTTATTTTTCTAAATACATTCAAATATGTATCCGCTCATGA
GACAATAACCCTGATAAATGCTTCAATAATATTGAAAAAGGAAGAGTATGAGTATTCAACATTTCCGTGT
CGCCCTTATTCCCTTTTTTGCGGCATTTTGCCTTCCTGTTTTTGCTCACCCAGAAACGCTGGTGAAAGTA
AAAGATGCTGAAGATCAGTTGGGTGCACGAGTGGGTTACATCGAACTGGATCTCAACAGCGGTAAGATCC
TTGAGAGTTTTCGCCCCGAAGAACGTTTTCCAATGATGAGCACTTTTAAAGTTCTGCTATGTGGCGCGGT
ATTATCCCGTATTGACGCCGGGCAAGAGCAACTCGGTCGCCGCATACACTATTCTCAGAATGACTTGGTT
GAGTACTCACCAGTCACAGAAAAGCATCTTACGGATGGCATGACAGTAAGAGAATTATGCAGTGCTGCCA
TAACCATGAGTGATAACACTGCGGCCAACTTACTTCTGACAACGATCGGAGGACCGAAGGAGCTAACCGC
TTTTTTGCACAACATGGGGGATCATGTAACTCGCCTTGATCGTTGGGAACCGGAGCTGAATGAAGCCATA
CCAAACGACGAGCGTGACACCACGATGCCTGCAGCAATGGCAACAACGTTGCGCAAACTATTAACTGGCG
AACTACTTACTCTAGCTTCCCGGCAACAATTAATAGACTGGATGGAGGCGGATAAAGTTGCAGGACCACT
TCTGCGCTCGGCCCTTCCGGCTGGCTGGTTTATTGCTGATAAATCTGGAGCCGGTGAGCGTGGGTCTCGC
GGTATCATTGCAGCACTGGGGCCAGATGGTAAGCCCTCCCGTATCGTAGTTATCTACACGACGGGGAGTC
AGGCAACTATGGATGAACGAAATAGACAGATCGCTGAGATAGGTGCCTCACTGATTAAGCATTGGTAACT
GTCAGACCAAGTTTACTCATATATACTTTAGATTGATTTAAAACTTCATTTTTAATTTAAAAGGATCTAG
GTGAAGATCCTTTTTGATAATCTCATGACCAAAATCCCTTAACGTGAGTTTTCGTTCCACTGAGCGTCAG
ACCCCGTAGAAAAGATCAAAGGATCTTCTTGAGATCCTTTTTTTCTGCGCGTAATCTGCTGCTTGCAAAC
AAAAAAACCACCGCTACCAGCGGTGGTTTGTTTGCCGGATCAAGAGCTACCAACTCTTTTTCCGAAGGTA
ACTGGCTTCAGCAGAGCGCAGATACCAAATACTGTCCTTCTAGTGTAGCCGTAGTTAGGCCACCACTTCA
AGAACTCTGTAGCACCGCCTACATACCTCGCTCTGCTAATCCTGTTACCAGTGGCTGCTGCCAGTGGCGA
TAAGTCGTGTCTTACCGGGTTGGACTCAAGACGATAGTTACCGGATAAGGCGCAGCGGTCGGGCTGAACG
GGGGGTTCGTGCACACAGCCCAGCTTGGAGCGAACGACCTACACCGAACTGAGATACCTACAGCGTGAGC
TATGAGAAAGCGCCACGCTTCCCGAAGGGAGAAAGGCGGACAGGTATCCGGTAAGCGGCAGGGTCGGAAC
AGGAGAGCGCACGAGGGAGCTTCCAGGGGGAAACGCCTGGTATCTTTATAGTCCTGTCGGGTTTCGCCAC
CTCTGACTTGAGCGTCGATTTTTGTGATGCTCGTCAGGGGGGCGGAGCCTATGGAAAAACGCCAGCAACG
CGGCCTTTTTACGGTTCCTGGCCTTTTGCTGGCCTTTTGCTCACATGTTCTTTCCTGCGTTATCCCCTGA
TTCTGTGGATAACCGTATTACCGCCTTTGAGTGAGCTGATACCGCTCGCCGCAGCCGAACGACCGAGCGC
AGCGAGTCAGTGAGCGAGGAAGCGGAAGAGCGCCTGATGCGGTATTTTCTCCTTACGCATCTGTGCGGTA
TTTCACACCGCATATATGGTGCACTCTCAGTACAATCTGCTCTGATGCCGCATAGTTAAGCCAGTATACA
CTCCGCTATCGCTACGTGACTGGGTCATGGCTGCGCCCCGACACCCGCCAACACCCGCTGACGCGCCCTG
ACGGGCTTGTCTGCTCCCGGCATCCGCTTACAGACAAGCTGTGACCGTCTCCGGGAGCTGCATGTGTCAG
AGGTTTTCACCGTCATCACCGAAACGCGCGAGGCAGCTGCGGTAAAGCTCATCAGCGTGGTCGTGAAGCG
ATTCACAGATGTCTGCCTGTTCATCCGCGTCCAGCTCGTTGAGTTTCTCCAGAAGCGTTAATGTCTGGCT
TCTGATAAAGCGGGCCATGTTAAGGGCGGTTTTTTCCTGTTTGGTCACTGATGCCTCCGTGTAAGGGGGA
TTTCTGTTCATGGGGGTAATGATACCGATGAAACGAGAGAGGATGCTCACGATACGGGTTACTGATGATG
AACATGCCCGGTTACTGGAACGTTGTGAGGGTAAACAACTGGCGGTATGGATGCGGCGGGACCAGAGAAA
AATCACTCAGGGTCAATGCCAGCGCTTCGTTAATACAGATGTAGGTGTTCCACAGGGTAGCCAGCAGCAT
CCTGCGATGCAGATCCGGAACATAATGGTGCAGGGCGCTGACTTCCGCGTTTCCAGACTTTACGAAACAC
GGAAACCGAAGACCATTCATGTTGTTGCTCAGGTCGCAGACGTTTTGCAGCAGCAGTCGCTTCACGTTCG
CTCGCGTATCGGTGATTCATTCTGCTAACCAGTAAGGCAACCCCGCCAGCCTAGCCGGGTCCTCAACGAC
AGGAGCACGATCATGCGCACCCGTGGGGCCGCCATGCCGGCGATAATGGCCTGCTTCTCGCCGAAACGTT
TGGTGGCGGGACCAGTGACGAAGGCTTGAGCGAGGGCGTGCAAGATTCCGAATACCGCAAGCGACAGGCC
GATCATCGTCGCGCTCCAGCGAAAGCGGTCCTCGCCGAAAATGACCCAGAGCGCTGCCGGCACCTGTCCT
ACGAGTTGCATGATAAAGAAGACAGTCATAAGTGCGGCGACGATAGTCATGCCCCGCGCCCACCGGAAGG
AGCTGACTGGGTTGAAGGCTCTCAAGGGCATCGGTCGAGATCCCGGTGCCTAATGAGTGAGCTAACTTAC
ATTAATTGCGTTGCGCTCACTGCCCGCTTTCCAGTCGGGAAACCTGTCGTGCCAGCTGCATTAATGAATC
GGCCAACGCGCGGGGAGAGGCGGTTTGCGTATTGGGCGCCAGGGTGGTTTTTCTTTTCACCAGTGAGACG
GGCAACAGCTGATTGCCCTTCACCGCCTGGCCCTGAGAGAGTTGCAGCAAGCGGTCCACGCTGGTTTGCC
CCAGCAGGCGAAAATCCTGTTTGATGGTGGTTAACGGCGGGATATAACATGAGCTGTCTTCGGTATCGTC
GTATCCCACTACCGAGATATCCGCACCAACGCGCAGCCCGGACTCGGTAATGGCGCGCATTGCGCCCAGC
GCCATCTGATCGTTGGCAACCAGCATCGCAGTGGGAACGATGCCCTCATTCAGCATTTGCATGGTTTGTT
GAAAACCGGACATGGCACTCCAGTCGCCTTCCCGTTCCGCTATCGGCTGAATTTGATTGCGAGTGAGATA
TTTATGCCAGCCAGCCAGACGCAGACGCGCCGAGACAGAACTTAATGGGCCCGCTAACAGCGCGATTTGC
TGGTGACCCAATGCGACCAGATGCTCCACGCCCAGTCGCGTACCGTCTTCATGGGAGAAAATAATACTGT
TGATGGGTGTCTGGTCAGAGACATCAAGAAATAACGCCGGAACATTAGTGCAGGCAGCTTCCACAGCAAT
GGCATCCTGGTCATCCAGCGGATAGTTAATGATCAGCCCACTGACGCGTTGCGCGAGAAGATTGTGCACC
GCCGCTTTACAGGCTTCGACGCCGCTTCGTTCTACCATCGACACCACCACGCTGGCACCCAGTTGATCGG
CGCGAGATTTAATCGCCGCGACAATTTGCGACGGCGCGTGCAGGGCCAGACTGGAGGTGGCAACGCCAAT
CAGCAACGACTGTTTGCCCGCCAGTTGTTGTGCCACGCGGTTGGGAATGTAATTCAGCTCCGCCATCGCC
GCTTCCACTTTTTCCCGCGTTTTCGCAGAAACGTGGCTGGCCTGGTTCACCACGCGGGAAACGGTCTGAT
AAGAGACACCGGCATACTCTGCGACATCGTATAACGTTACTGGTTTCACATTCACCACCCTGAATTGACT
CTCTTCCGGGCGCTATCATGCCATACCGCGAAAGGTTTTGCGCCATTCGATGGTGTCCGGGATCTCGACG
CTCTCCCTTATGCGACTCCTGCATTAGGAAGCAGCCCAGTAGTAGGTTGAGGCCGTTGAGCACCGCCGCC
GCAAGGAATGGTGCATGCAAGGAGATGGCGCCCAACAGTCCCCCGGCCACGGGGCCTGCCACCATACCCA
CGCCGAAACAAGCGCTCATGAGCCCGAAGTGGCGAGCCCGATCTTCCCCATCGGTGATGTCGGCGATATA
GGCGCCAGCAACCGCACCTGTGGCGCCGGTGATGCCGGCCACGATGCGTCCGGCGTAGAGGATCGAGATC
TCGATCCCGCGAAATTAATACGACTCACTATAGGGGAATTGTGAGCGGATAACAATTCCCCTCTAGAAAT
AATTTTGTTTAACTTTAAGAAGGAGATATACATATGGAAAACAAGTCGGAAATGATAAACGCTACAACAA
TCGAATTCAAAACATCAAGCGCTGAAGGCTCTGTGGACTTCGTTAACGTTTTCGATCTTGAGAAAATGGC
TCAGAAGGTGATTCCAAAGGGAGCATTCGGCTATATAGCATCTGGTGCCGGAGACACCTTTACACTGCAC
GAAAACATTAGATCTTTTAATCACAAATTGATAGTGCCCCACGGTCTGAAAGGAGTAGAAAATCCATCTA
CTGAAATAACTTTCGATGGAGACAAGCTAGCCTCTCCAATAATCCTCGCTCCCGTAGCCGCTCACAAATT
AGCAAACGAGCAGGGTGAAATTGCTAGCGCAAAGGGAGTAAAGGAGTTTGGTACAATCTACACCACGTCA
AGTTACTCCACTACCGATCTTCCAGAGATAAGCCAGACCCTTGGTGATAGTCCTCATTGGTTCCAATTCT
ACTACTCAAAGGACGACGGAATAAACCGTCATATTATGGACAGATTGAAGGCTGAGGGCGTGAAAAGTAT
CGTGCTAACTGTTGACGCAACTGTGGGTGGTAACCGAGAGGTGGATAAGAGAAATGGTTTTGTGTTCCCA
GTCGGTATGCCCATTGTGCAGGAATATTTACCAAATGGTGCAGGTAAAACCATGGACTATGTATATAAGG
CAACCAAGCAGGCTTTATCACCTAAAGACGTCGAATATATTGCTCAGTACTCCGGTCTCCCTGTGTATGT
TAAAGGCCCTCAATGCGCTGAGGATGCATTTAGGGCCTTGGAAGCTGGAGCCTCGGGTATCTGGGTTACT
AATCACGGTGGCAGACAGCTGGACGGCGGGCCAGCTGCCTTCGACTCGTTACAGGAAGTCGCTGAGGCAG
TCGATCGTCGAGTCCCTATTGTGTTTGATTCTGGTGTCCGAAGAGGTCAGCACGTATTTAAAGCTTTGGC
CTCAGGCGCAGATCTGGTAGCTTTAGGGCGACCTGTGATATATGGTTTAGCTATGGGTGGTTCTGTTGGT
ACAAGGCAGGTGTTCGAGAAAATCAATGATGAGCTAAAGATGGTCATGCAGTTGGCCGGAACCCAAACCA
TCGACGATGTGAAACACTTCAAGTTAAGACACAACCCTTACGATAGCTCTATCCCATTTAGTCAAAACGC
TTTGAAGCTTGATGCTGCTGCTTTAGAACACCACCATCAC
Features (pLannotate 1.2.2; 19 found; start..end, strand, type, name):
     28..77      +  CDS            SET1 (fragment): solubility-enhancement tag derived from T7 phage gene 10B
     85..132     +  terminator     T7 terminator: transcription terminator for bacteriophage T7 RNA polymerase
    169..624     +  rep_origin     f1 ori (sequence partly withheld): f1 bacteriophage origin of replication; arrow indicates direction of (+) strand synthesis
    651..755     +  promoter       AmpR promoter: bla
    756..1616    +  CDS            AmpR: β-lactamase; bla; confers resistance to ampicillin, carbenicillin, and related antibiotics
   1787..2375    +  rep_origin     ori: high-copy-number ColE1/pMB1/pBR322/pUC origin of replication
   2561..2703    -  misc_feature   bom: basis of mobility region from pBR322
   2805..2996    -  CDS            rop: Rop protein, which maintains plasmids at low copy number; rop
   3013..3393    +  CDS            YPB1_ECOLX: Protein predicted: Swiss-Prot protein existence level 4. From Escherichia coli.
   3465..3756    -  CDS            TcR (fragment): tetracycline efflux protein; tet; confers resistance to tetracycline
   3771..3792    -  protein_bind   CAP binding site: CAP binding activates transcription in the presence of cAMP. E. coli catabolite activator protein
   3805..4887    -  CDS            lacI: lac repressor; lacI; The lac repressor binds to the lac operator to inhibit transcription in E. coli. This inhibition can be relieved by adding lactose or isopropyl-β-D-thiogalactopyranoside (IPTG).
   4888..4965    -  promoter       lacI promoter: lacI
   4973..5252    -  CDS            TcR (fragment): tetracycline efflux protein; tet; confers resistance to tetracycline
   5274..5292    +  promoter       T7 promoter: promoter for bacteriophage T7 RNA polymerase
   5293..5317    +  protein_bind   lac operator: The lac repressor binds to the lac operator to inhibit transcription in E. coli. This inhibition can be relieved by adding lactose or isopropyl-β-D-thiogalactopyranoside (IPTG). lac repressor encoded by lacI
   5332..5354    +  RBS            RBS: efficient ribosome binding site from bacteriophage T7 gene 10 (Olins and Rangwala, 1989)
   5362..6528    +  CDS            lctO: LA2M_STRIN - Protein inferred from homology: Swiss-Prot protein existence level 3. Involved in the L-lactate aerobic metabolism. From Streptococcus iniae (Streptococcus shiloi).
   6547..15      +  CDS            9xHis (across the origin): 9xHis affinity tag
