[The description below was written by a language model from this plasmid's Addgene catalogue record and pLannotate feature annotations shown in this document.]
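Description:
A9QH69 is a bacterial expression plasmid built on the pET21a(+) backbone for inducible production of a Streptococcus iniae protein identified by its UniProt accession and catalogued as an S-2-hydroxyacid oxidase. The annotated sequence record is 6,558 nt. It carries a ColE1/pMB1-type origin together with the bom region and rop gene inherited from pBR322, an f1 phage origin, and a β-lactamase gene with its own promoter for ampicillin selection. Short tetracycline-resistance fragments and a predicted E. coli open reading frame also appear in the annotation and are most likely nonfunctional remnants of the pBR322 lineage. The catalogue lists the plasmid as high copy, although the annotated rop gene normally acts to restrain copy number.

The expression cassette consists of a T7 promoter immediately followed by a lac operator, the T7 gene 10 ribosome binding site, the coding sequence, and a T7 terminator. A plasmid-borne lacI gene supplies the repressor, so transcription requires a host expressing T7 RNA polymerase and is relieved by IPTG or lactose. The insert is annotated as lctO, matched by homology to an S. iniae protein involved in aerobic L-lactate metabolism. A polyhistidine tag follows it at the C terminus for affinity purification; the catalogue gives this as 10xHis while the annotation tool calls 9xHis. The catalogue also lists an N-terminal T7 tag, but the feature table shows no such tag, and the coding region begins just after the ribosome binding site. The short T7 gene 10B-derived fragment called just upstream of the terminator is not explained by the record. The associated publication concerns experimental testing of functional annotations in the EC 1.1.3.15 enzyme class, which fits use of this plasmid for recombinant production and activity characterisation.
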