Addgene plasmid #163216: A9QH69
Purpose: Inducible expression of UniProt identifier A9QH69
Depositing lab: Martin Engqvist. Depositing organization: Chalmers University of Technology. Publication: Experimental and computational investigation of enzyme functional annotations uncovers misannotation in the EC 1.1.3.15 enzyme class. Rembeza E, Engqvist MKM. PLoS Comput Biol. 2021 Sep 23;17(9):e1009446. doi: 10.1371/journal.pcbi.1009446. eCollection 2021 Sep. PubMed 34555022.
Backbone
  Vector backbone: pET21a(+)
  Vector type: Bacterial Expression
Growth in bacteria
  Bacterial resistance: Ampicillin, 100 μg/mL
  Growth temperature: 37°C
  Growth strain: DH5alpha
  Copy number: High Copy
Gene/Insert
  Gene/Insert name: A9QH69 (alt name: S-2-hydroxyacid oxidase)
  Species: Streptococcus iniae
  Promoter: T7
  Tag / fusion protein: T7 (N terminal on backbone); 10xHis (C terminal on backbone)
  Cloning method: Unknown
  Sequencing primers: 5′ T7; 3′ T7-term
Terms and licenses: Academic/Nonprofit Terms; Industry Terms: Not Available to Industry
Depositor comments: Insert name is a UniProt identifier
How to cite: A9QH69 was a gift from Martin Engqvist (Addgene plasmid # 163216 ; http://n2t.net/addgene:163216 ; RRID:Addgene_163216)
