>Addgene plasmid #163216 | A9QH69 | depositor partial sequence | sequence record 316306 | insert gene sequence
ATGGAAAACAAGTCGGAAATGATAAACGCTACAACAATCGAATTCAAAACATCAAGCGCTGAAGGCTCTG
TGGACTTCGTTAACGTTTTCGATCTTGAGAAAATGGCTCAGAAGGTGATTCCAAAGGGAGCATTCGGCTA
TATAGCATCTGGTGCCGGAGACACCTTTACACTGCACGAAAACATTAGATCTTTTAATCACAAATTGATA
GTGCCCCACGGTCTGAAAGGAGTAGAAAATCCATCTACTGAAATAACTTTCGATGGAGACAAGCTAGCCT
CTCCAATAATCCTCGCTCCCGTAGCCGCTCACAAATTAGCAAACGAGCAGGGTGAAATTGCTAGCGCAAA
GGGAGTAAAGGAGTTTGGTACAATCTACACCACGTCAAGTTACTCCACTACCGATCTTCCAGAGATAAGC
CAGACCCTTGGTGATAGTCCTCATTGGTTCCAATTCTACTACTCAAAGGACGACGGAATAAACCGTCATA
TTATGGACAGATTGAAGGCTGAGGGCGTGAAAAGTATCGTGCTAACTGTTGACGCAACTGTGGGTGGTAA
CCGAGAGGTGGATAAGAGAAATGGTTTTGTGTTCCCAGTCGGTATGCCCATTGTGCAGGAATATTTACCA
AATGGTGCAGGTAAAACCATGGACTATGTATATAAGGCAACCAAGCAGGCTTTATCACCTAAAGACGTCG
AATATATTGCTCAGTACTCCGGTCTCCCTGTGTATGTTAAAGGCCCTCAATGCGCTGAGGATGCATTTAG
GGCCTTGGAAGCTGGAGCCTCGGGTATCTGGGTTACTAATCACGGTGGCAGACAGCTGGACGGCGGGCCA
GCTGCCTTCGACTCGTTACAGGAAGTCGCTGAGGCAGTCGATCGTCGAGTCCCTATTGTGTTTGATTCTG
GTGTCCGAAGAGGTCAGCACGTATTTAAAGCTTTGGCCTCAGGCGCAGATCTGGTAGCTTTAGGGCGACC
TGTGATATATGGTTTAGCTATGGGTGGTTCTGTTGGTACAAGGCAGGTGTTCGAGAAAATCAATGATGAG
CTAAAGATGGTCATGCAGTTGGCCGGAACCCAAACCATCGACGATGTGAAACACTTCAAGTTAAGACACA
ACCCTTACGATAGCTCTATCCCATTTAGTCAAAACGCTTTGAAGCTTGATGCTGCTGCTTTAGAACACCA
CCATCAC
